Addgene plasmid #222686: pRetro-UMI
Purpose: (Empty Backbone) CRISPR-screening
Depositing lab: Ulrich Elling. Depositing organization: Institut fuer Molekulare Biotechnologie (IMBA). Publication: CRISPR-UMI: single-cell lineage tracing of pooled CRISPR-Cas9 screens. Michlits G, Hubmann M, Wu SH, Vainorius G, Budusan E, Zhuk S, Burkard TR, Novatchkova M, Aichinger M, Lu Y, Reece-Hoyes J, Nitsch R, Schramek D, Hoepfner D, Elling U. Nat Methods. 2017 Dec;14(12):1191-1197. doi: 10.1038/nmeth.4466. Epub 2017 Oct 16. PubMed 29039415.
Backbone
  Vector backbone: TtTMPV-Neo
  Backbone manufacturer: Addgene Plasmid #27993, PI Scott Lowe
  Vector type: Mammalian Expression, Retroviral, CRISPR
  Selectable markers: Neomycin (select with G418)
Growth in bacteria
  Bacterial resistance: Ampicillin, 100 μg/mL
  Growth temperature: 37°C
  Growth strain: NEB Stable
  Copy number: High Copy
Gene/Insert
  Gene/Insert name: None
  Mutation: PGK without BbsI cutsite
Terms and licenses: Academic/Nonprofit Terms; Industry Terms: Not Available to Industry
How to cite: pRetro-UMI was a gift from Ulrich Elling (Addgene plasmid # 222686 ; http://n2t.net/addgene:222686 ; RRID:Addgene_222686)
