[The description below was written by a language model from this plasmid's Addgene catalogue record and pLannotate feature annotations shown in this document.]
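Description:
pRetro-UMI is an empty self-inactivating gammaretroviral backbone for pooled CRISPR screening, derived from the TtTMPV-Neo vector and about 7 kb in the sequenced record. It is maintained in E. coli as a high-copy plasmid through a ColE1/pUC-type origin with ampicillin selection (AmpR under its own bla promoter). The annotated rop and bom matches, and an SV40 promoter lying outside the viral region, are short backbone remnants without a stated role.

The viral genome is transcribed in packaging cells from a CMV enhancer/promoter fused to a truncated 5' LTR, followed by the MESV packaging signal and a truncated, start-codon-less gag segment that supports encapsidation. The 3' LTR carries a U3 deletion, so after reverse transcription and integration the LTR promoter activity is lost and expression depends on the internal promoters. Two internal cassettes are present. A human U6 (RNA polymerase III) promoter sits upstream of Streptococcus pyogenes guide RNA scaffold sequence, which is annotated as tracrRNA and scaffold fragments. No spacer is present, consistent with the record listing no insert. Downstream, a mouse PGK promoter drives NeoR, allowing G418 selection of transduced mammalian cells. The PGK promoter has been modified to remove a BbsI site, which suggests BbsI is used for guide cloning, although the record does not state this.

No Cas9 coding sequence is annotated, so the nuclease would have to be supplied separately. The name and the associated publication title point to use in building guide libraries paired with unique molecular identifiers, so that clonal lineages can be followed within a pooled screen. The feature table does not annotate a barcode element or its position.
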