Features (pLannotate 1.2.2; 20 found; start..end, strand, type, name):
    550..1410    -  CDS            AmpR: β-lactamase; bla; confers resistance to ampicillin, carbenicillin, and related antibiotics
   1411..1515    -  promoter       AmpR promoter: bla
   1701..2080    +  enhancer       CMV enhancer: human cytomegalovirus immediate early enhancer
   2081..2284    +  promoter       CMV promoter: human cytomegalovirus (CMV) immediate early promoter
   2285..2460    +  LTR            5' LTR (truncated): truncated long terminal repeat from Moloney murine sarcoma virus
   2582..2856    +  misc_feature   MESV Ψ (fragment): packaging signal of murine embryonic stem cell virus
   2923..3338    +  CDS            gag (truncated): truncated Moloney murine leukemia virus (MMLV) gag gene lacking the start codon
   3429..3669    +  promoter       U6 promoter: RNA polymerase III promoter for human U6 snRNA
   3720..3787    +  misc_RNA       tracrRNA (fragment): trans-activating CRISPR RNA for the Streptococcus pyogenes CRISPR/Cas9 system
   3794..3837    +  misc_RNA       gRNA scaffold (fragment): guide RNA scaffold for the Streptococcus pyogenes CRISPR/Cas9 system
   3982..4481    +  promoter       PGK promoter: mouse phosphoglycerate kinase 1 promoter
   4495..5298    +  CDS            NeoR/KanR: aminoglycoside phosphotransferase from Tn5; aph(3')-II (or nptII); confers resistance to neomycin, kanamycin, and G418 (Geneticin®)
   5320..5340    +  misc_feature   MCS (fragment): pBluescript multiple cloning site
   5358..5427    +  CDS            env (fragment): murine leukemia virus gPr80 envelope polyprotein precursor; env; proteolytically cleaved into gp70SU and p15TM subunits
   5469..5894    +  LTR            3' LTR (ΔU3): self-inactivating 3' long terminal repeat (LTR) from Moloney murine leukemia virus
   5963..6003    +  CDS            rop (fragment): Rop protein, which maintains plasmids at low copy number; rop
   6105..6143    +  misc_feature   bom (fragment): basis of mobility region from pBR322
   6160..6489    +  promoter       SV40 promoter: SV40 enhancer and early promoter
   6495..6596    +  misc_feature   bom (fragment): basis of mobility region from pBR322
   6782..379     -  rep_origin     ori (across the origin): high-copy-number ColE1/pMB1/pBR322/pUC origin of replication
>Addgene plasmid #222686 | pRetro-UMI | addgene full sequence | sequence record 441234 | Addgene NGS Result
GTATCTCAGTTCGGTGTAGGTCGTTCGCTCCAAGCTGGGCTGTGTGCACGAACCCCCCGTTCAGCCCGAC
CGCTGCGCCTTATCCGGTAACTATCGTCTTGAGTCCAACCCGGTAAGACACGACTTATCGCCACTGGCAG
CAGCCACTGGTAACAGGATTAGCAGAGCGAGGTATGTAGGCGGTGCTACAGAGTTCTTGAAGTGGTGGCC
TAACTACGGCTACACTAGAAGGACAGTATTTGGTATCTGCGCTCTGCTGAAGCCAGTTACCTTCGGAAAA
AGAGTTGGTAGCTCTTGATCCGGCAAACAAACCACCGCTGGTAGCGGTGGTTTTTTTGTTTGCAAGCAGC
AGATTACGCGCAGAAAAAAAGGATCTCAAGAAGATCCTTTGATCTTTTCTACGGGGTCTGACGCTCAGTG
GAACGAAAACTCACGTTAAGGGATTTTGGTCATGAGATTATCAAAAAGGATCTTCACCTAGATCCTTTTA
AATTAAAAATGAAGTTTTAAATCAATCTAAAGTATATATGAGTAAACTTGGTCTGACAGTTACCAATGCT
TAATCAGTGAGGCACCTATCTCAGCGATCTGTCTATTTCGTTCATCCATAGTTGCCTGACTCCCCGTCGT
GTAGATAACTACGATACGGGAGGGCTTACCATCTGGCCCCAGTGCTGCAATGATACCGCGAGACCCACGC
TCACCGGCTCCAGATTTATCAGCAATAAACCAGCCAGCCGGAAGGGCCGAGCGCAGAAGTGGTCCTGCAA
CTTTATCCGCCTCCATCCAGTCTATTAATTGTTGCCGGGAAGCTAGAGTAAGTAGTTCGCCAGTTAATAG
TTTGCGCAACGTTGTTGCCATTGCTGCAGGCATCGTGGTGTCACGCTCGTCGTTTGGTATGGCTTCATTC
AGCTCCGGTTCCCAACGATCAAGGCGAGTTACATGATCCCCCATGTTGTGCAAAAAAGCGGTTAGCTCCT
TCGGTCCTCCGATCGTTGTCAGAAGTAAGTTGGCCGCAGTGTTATCACTCATGGTTATGGCAGCACTGCA
TAATTCTCTTACTGTCATGCCATCCGTAAGATGCTTTTCTGTGACTGGTGAGTACTCAACCAAGTCATTC
TGAGAATAGTGTATGCGGCGACCGAGTTGCTCTTGCCCGGCGTCAACACGGGATAATACCGCGCCACATA
GCAGAACTTTAAAAGTGCTCATCATTGGAAAACGTTCTTCGGGGCGAAAACTCTCAAGGATCTTACCGCT
GTTGAGATCCAGTTCGATGTAACCCACTCGTGCACCCAACTGATCTTCAGCATCTTTTACTTTCACCAGC
GTTTCTGGGTGAGCAAAAACAGGAAGGCAAAATGCCGCAAAAAAGGGAATAAGGGCGACACGGAAATGTT
GAATACTCATACTCTTCCTTTTTCAATATTATTGAAGCATTTATCAGGGTTATTGTCTCATGAGCGGATA
CATATTTGAATGTATTTAGAAAAATAAACAAATAGGGGTTCCGCGCACATTTCCCCGAAAAGTGCCACCT
GACGTCTAAGAAACCATTATTATCATGACATTAACCTATAAAAATAGGCGTATCACGAGGCCCTTTCGTG
TTCAAGAATTAGCTTGGCCATTGCATACGTTGTATCCATATCATAATATGTACATTTATATTGGCTCATG
TCCAACATTACCGCCATGTTGACATTGATTATTGACTAGTTATTAATAGTAATCAATTACGGGGTCATTA
GTTCATAGCCCATATATGGAGTTCCGCGTTACATAACTTACGGTAAATGGCCCGCCTGGCTGACCGCCCA
ACGACCCCCGCCCATTGACGTCAATAATGACGTATGTTCCCATAGTAACGCCAATAGGGACTTTCCATTG
ACGTCAATGGGTGGAGTATTTACGGTAAACTGCCCACTTGGCAGTACATCAAGTGTATCATATGCCAAGT
ACGCCCCCTATTGACGTCAATGACGGTAAATGGCCCGCCTGGCATTATGCCCAGTACATGACCTTATGGG
ACTTTCCTACTTGGCAGTACATCTACGTATTAGTCATCGCTATTACCATGGTGATGCGGTTTTGGCAGTA
CATCAATGGGCGTGGATAGCGGTTTGACTCACGGGGATTTCCAAGTCTCCACCCCATTGACGTCAATGGG
AGTTTGTTTTGGCACCAAAATCAACGGGACTTTCCAAAATGTCGTAACAACTCCGCCCCATTGACGCAAA
TGGGCGGTAGGCGTGTACGGTGGGAGGTCTATATAAGCAGAGCTCAATAAAAGAGCCCACAACCCCTCAC
TCGGCGCGCCAGTCCTCCGATAGACTGCGTCGCCCGGGTACCCGTATTCCCAATAAAGCCTCTTGCTGTT
TGCATCCGAATCGTGGTCTCGCTGTTCCTTGGGAGGGTCTCCTCTGAGTGATTGACTACCCACGACGGGG
GTCTTTCATTTGGGGGCTCGTCCGGGATTTGGAGACCCCTGCCCAGGGACCACCGACCCACCACCGGGAG
GTAAGCTGGCCAGCAACTTATCTGTGTCTGTCCGATTGTCTAGTGTCTATGTTTGATGTTATGCGCCTGC
GTCTGTACTAGTTAGCTAACTAGCTCTGTATCTGGCGGACCCGTGGTGGAACTGACGAGTTCTGAACACC
CGGCCGCAACCCTGGGAGACGTCCCAGGGACTTTGGGGGCCGTTTTTGTGGCCCGACCTGAGGAAGGGAG
TCGATGTGGAATCCGACCCCGTCAGGATATGTGGTTCTGGTAGGAGACGAGAACCTAAAACAGTTCCCGC
CTCCGTCTGAATTTTTGCTTTCGGTTTGGAACCGAAGCCGCGCGTCTTGTCTGCTGCAGCGCTGCAGCAT
CGTTCTGTGTTGTCTCTGTCTGACTGTGTTTCTGTATTTGTCTGAAAATTAGGGCCAGACTGTTACCACT
CCCTTAAGTTTGACCTTAGGTCACTGGAAAGATGTCGAGCGGATCGCTCACAACCAGTCGGTAGATGTCA
AGAAGAGACGTTGGTTACCTTCTGCTCTGCAGAATGGCCAACCTTTAACGTCGGATGGCCGCGAGACGGC
ACCTTTAACCGAGACCTCATCACCCAGGTTAAGATCAAGGTCTTTTCACCTGGCCCGCATGGACACCCAG
ACCAGGTCCCCTACATCGTGACCTGGGAAGCCTTGGCTTTTGACCCCCCTCCCTGGGTCAAGCCCTTTGT
ACACCCTAAGCCTCCGCCTCCTCTTCCTCCATCCGCCCCGTCTCTCCCCCTTGAACCTCCTCGTTCGACC
CCGCCTCGATCCTCCCTTTATCCAGCCCTCACTCCTTCTCTAGGCGCCGGAATTGAAGATCTCCGCGGTT
AATTAAAATGATACGGCGACCACCGAGATCTGTCTTGATCTAGGAGCTACTCATCAACGGTCACATGTGA
GGGCCTATTTCCCATGATTCCTTCATATTTGCATATACGATACAAGGCTGTTAGAGAGATAATTGGAATT
AATTTGACTGTAAACACAAAGATATTAGTACAAAATACGTGACGTAGAAAGTAATAATTTCTTGGGTAGT
TTGCAGTTTTAAAATTATGTTTTAAAATGGACTATCATATGCTTACCGTAACTTGAAAGTATTTCGATTT
CTTGGCTTTATATATCTTGTGGAAAGGACGAAACACCGGGTCTTCGCTCGAGAGAAGACCTGTTTAAGAG
CTATGCTGGAAACAGCATAGCAAGTTTAAATAAGGCTAGTCCGTTATCAACTTGAAAAAGTGGCACCGAG
TCGGTGCTTTTTTGTTTTAGAGCTAGAAATAGCAAGTTAAAATAAGGCTAGTCCGTTTTTAGCGCGTGCG
CCAATTCTGCAGACAAATGGCTCTAGAGGTACCCGTTAAGATCGGAAGAGCACACGTCTGAACTCCAGTC
ACAAAATTATCTCGTATGCCGTCTTATGCTTGTTAATTAACAATTGACGCGTAATTCTACCGGGTAGGGG
AGGCGCTTTTCCCAAGGCAGTCTGGAGCATGCGCTTTAGCAGCCCCGCTGGGCACTTGGCGCTACACAAG
TGGCCTCTGGCCTCGCACACATTCCACATCCACCGGTAGGCGCCAACCGGCTCCGTTCTTTGGTGGCCCC
TTCGCGCCACCTTCTACTCCTCCCCTAGTCAGGAAGTTCCCCCCCGCCCCGCAGCTCGCGTCGTGCAGGA
CGTGACAAATGGAAGTAGCACGTCTCACTAGTCTCGTGCAGATGGACAGCACCGCTGAGCAATGGAAGCG
GGTAGGCCTTTGGGGCAGCGGCCAATAGCAGCTTTGCTCCTTCGCTTTCTGGGCTCAGAGGCTGGGAAGG
GGTGGGTCCGGGGGCGGGCTCAGGGGCGGGCTCAGGGGCGGGGCGGGCGCCCGAAGGTCCTCCGGAGGCC
CGGCATTCTGCACGCTTCAAAAGCGCACGTCTGCCGCGCTGTTCTCCTCTTCCTCATCTCCGGGCCTTTC
GACCTGCAGCCAATATGGGATCGGCCATTGAACAAGATGGATTGCACGCAGGTTCTCCGGCCGCTTGGGT
GGAGAGGCTATTCGGCTATGACTGGGCACAACAGACAATCGGCTGCTCTGATGCCGCCGTGTTCCGGCTG
TCAGCGCAGGGGCGCCCGGTTCTTTTTGTCAAGACCGACCTGTCCGGTGCCCTGAATGAACTGCAGGACG
AGGCAGCGCGGCTATCGTGGCTGGCCACGACGGGCGTTCCTTGCGCAGCTGTGCTCGACGTTGTCACTGA
AGCGGGAAGGGACTGGCTGCTATTGGGCGAAGTGCCGGGGCAGGATCTCCTGTCATCTCACCTTGCTCCT
GCCGAGAAAGTATCCATCATGGCTGATGCAATGCGGCGGCTGCATACGCTTGATCCGGCTACCTGCCCAT
TCGACCACCAAGCGAAACATCGCATCGAGCGAGCACGTACTCGGATGGAAGCCGGTCTTGTCGATCAGGA
TGATCTGGACGAAGAGCATCAGGGGCTCGCGCCAGCCGAACTGTTCGCCAGGCTCAAGGCGCGCATGCCC
GACGGCGAGGATCTCGTCGTGACCCATGGCGATGCCTGCTTGCCGAATATCATGGTGGAAAATGGCCGCT
TTTCTGGATTCATCGACTGTGGCCGGCTGGGTGTGGCGGACCGCTATCAGGACATAGCGTTGGCTACCCG
TGATATTGCTGAAGAGCTTGGCGGCGAATGGGCTGACCGCTTCCTCGTGCTTTACGGTATCGCCGCTCCC
GATTCGCAGCGCATCGCCTTCTATCGCCTTCTTGACGAGTTCTTCTGAGGGGATCCGTCGACCTGCAGCC
AAGCTTATCGATACCGTCGAGATTTAATTAAGATATCATCAGTGGTCCAGGCTCTAGTTTTGACTCAACA
ATATCACCAGCTGAAGCCTATAGAGTACGAGCCATAGATAAAATAAAAGATTTTATTTAGTCTCCAGAAA
AAGGGGGGAATGAAAGACCCCACCTGTAGGTTTGGCAAGCTAGCTTAAGTAACGCCATTTTGCAAGGCAT
GGAAAAATACATAACTGAGAATAGAGAAGTTCAGATCAAGGTCAGGAACAGATGGAACAGGGTCGACCCT
AGAGAACCATCAGATGTTTCCAGGGTGCCCCAAGGACCTGAAATGACCCTGTGCCTTATTTGAACTAACC
AATCAGTTCGCTTCTCGCTTCTGTTCGCGCGCTTCTGCTCCCCGAGCTCAATAAAAGAGCCCACAACCCC
TCACTCGGGGCGCCAGTCCTCCGATTGACTGAGTCGCCCGGGTACCCGTGTATCCAATAAACCCTCTTGC
AGTTGCATCCGACTTGTGGTCTCGCTGTTCCTTGGGAGGGTCTCCTCTGAGTGATTGACTACCCGTCAGC
GGGGGTCTTTCATTTGGGGGCTCGTCCGGGATCGGGAGACCCCTGCCCAGGGACCACCGACCCACCACCG
GGAGGTAAGCTGGCTGCCTCGCGCGTTTCGGTGATGACGGTGAAAACCTCTGACACATGCAGCTCCCGGA
GACGGTCACAGCTTGTCTGTAAGCGGATGCCGGGAGCAGACAAGCCCGTCAGGGCGCGTCAGCGGGTGTT
GGCGGGTGTCGGGGCGCAGCCATGACCCAGTCACGTAGCGATAGCGGAGTGTAGATCCGGCTGTGGAATG
TGTGTCAGTTAGGGTGTGGAAAGTCCCCAGGCTCCCCAGCAGGCAGAAGTATGCAAAGCATGCATCTCAA
TTAGTCAGCAACCAGGTGTGGAAAGTCCCCAGGCTCCCCAGCAGGCAGAAGTATGCAAAGCATGCATCTC
AATTAGTCAGCAACCATAGTCCCGCCCCTAACTCCGCCCATCCCGCCCCTAACTCCGCCCAGTTCCGCCC
ATTCTCCGCCCCATGGCTGACTAATTTTTTTTATTTATGCAGAGGCCGAGGCCGCCTCGGCCTCTGAGCT
ATTCCAGAAGTAGTGAGGAGGCTTTTTTGGAGGCCTAGGCTTTTGCAAAAAGCTTACTGGCTTAACTATG
CGGCATCAGAGCAGATTGTACTGAGAGTGCACCATATGCGGTGTGAAATACCGCACAGATGCGTAAGGAG
AAAATACCGCATCAGGCGCTCTTCCGCTTCCTCGCTCACTGACTCGCTGCGCTCGGTCGTTCGGCTGCGG
CGAGCGGTATCAGCTCACTCAAAGGCGGTAATACGGTTATCCACAGAATCAGGGGATAACGCAGGAAAGA
ACATGTGAGCAAAAGGCCAGCAAAAGGCCAGGAACCGTAAAAAGGCCGCGTTGCTGGCGTTTTTCCATAG
GCTCCGCCCCCCTGACGAGCATCACAAAAATCGACGCTCAAGTCAGAGGTGGCGAAACCCGACAGGACTA
TAAAGATACCAGGCGTTTCCCCCTGGAAGCTCCCTCGTGCGCTCTCCTGTTCCGACCCTGCCGCTTACCG
GATACCTGTCCGCCTTTCTCCCTTCGGGAAGCGTGGCGCTTTCTCATAGCTCACGCTGTAG
